>Addgene plasmid #71908 | pAC1411-pmax-NLSPUFc_p65HSF1 | depositor full sequence | sequence record 134389 | pAC1411-pmax-NLSPUFc_p65HSF1 sequence 5123 bps
TCAATATTGGCCATTAGCCATATTATTCATTGGTTATATAGCATAAATCAATATTGGCTATTGGCCATTG
CATACGTTGTATCTATATCATAATATGTACATTTATATTGGCTCATGTCCAATATGACCGCCATGTTGGC
ATTGATTATTGACTAGTTATTAATAGTAATCAATTACGGGGTCATTAGTTCATAGCCCATATATGGAGTT
CCGCGTTACATAACTTACGGTAAATGGCCCGCCTGGCTGACCGCCCAACGACCCCCGCCCATTGACGTCA
ATAATGACGTATGTTCCCATAGTAACGCCAATAGGGACTTTCCATTGACGTCAATGGGTGGAGTATTTAC
GGTAAACTGCCCACTTGGCAGTACATCAAGTGTATCATATGCCAAGTCCGCCCCCTATTGACGTCAATGA
CGGTAAATGGCCCGCCTGGCATTATGCCCAGTACATGACCTTACGGGACTTTCCTACTTGGCAGTACATC
TACGTATTAGTCATCGCTATTACCATGGTGATGCGGTTTTGGCAGTACACCAATGGGCGTGGATAGCGGT
TTGACTCACGGGGATTTCCAAGTCTCCACCCCATTGACGTCAATGGGAGTTTGTTTTGGCACCAAAATCA
ACGGGACTTTCCAAAATGTCGTAATAACCCCGCCCCGTTGACGCAAATGGGCGGTAGGCGTGTACGGTGG
GAGGTCTATATAAGCAGAGGTCGTTTAGTGAACCGTCAGATCACTAGTAGCTTTATTGCGGTAGTTTATC
ACAGTTAAATTGCTAACGCAGTCAGTGCTCGACTGATCACAGGTAAGTATCAAGGTTACAAGACAGGTTT
AAGGAGGCCAATAGAAACTGGGCTTGTCGAGACAGAGAAGATTCTTGCGTTTCTGATAGGCACCTATTGG
TCTTACTGACATCCACTTTGCCTTTCTCTCCACAGGGAAAAAACAATTGACAAGTTTGTACAAAAAAGCA
GGCTCCGAATTCACCGGTGCCGCCACCATGGGGATCCTCCCCCCCAAGAAAAAGAGGAAGGTATCTAGAG
GCCGCAGCCGCCTTTTGGAAGATTTTCGAAACAACCGGTACCCCAATTTACAACTGCGGGAGATTGCTGG
ACATATAATGGAATTTTCCCAAGACCAGCATGGGTCCAGATTCATTCAGCTGAAACTGGAGCGTGCCACA
CCAGCTGAGCGCCAGCTTGTCTTCAATGAAATCCTCCAGGCTGCCTACCAACTCATGGTGGATGTGTTTG
GTAATTACGTCATTCAGAAGTTCTTTGAATTTGGCAGTCTTGAACAGAAGCTGGCTTTGGCAGAACGGAT
TCGAGGCCACGTCCTGTCATTGGCACTACAGATGTATGGCAGCCGTGTTATCGAGAAAGCTCTTGAGTTT
ATTCCTTCAGACCAGCAGAATGAGATGGTTCGGGAACTAGATGGCCATGTCTTGAAGTGTGTGAAAGATC
AGAATGGCAATCACGTGGTTCAGAAATGCATTGAATGTGTACAGCCCCAGTCTTTGCAATTTATCATCGA
CGCGTTTAAGGGACAGGTATTTGCCTTATCCACACATCCTTATGGCTGCCGAGTGATTCAGAGAATCCTG
GAGCACTGTCTCCCTGACCAGACACTCCCTATTTTAGAGGAGCTTCACCAGCACACAGAGCAGCTGGTAC
AGGATCAATATGGAAGTTATGTAATCGAACATGTACTGGAGCACGGTCGTCCTGAGGATAAAAGCAAAAT
TGTAGCAGAAATCCGAGGCAATGTACTTGTATTGAGTCAGCACAAATTTGCAAACAATGTTGTGCAGAAG
TGTGTTACTCACGCCTCACGTACGGAGCGCGCTGTGCTCATCGACGAGGTGTGCACCATGAACGACGGTC
CCCACAGTGCCTTATACACCATGATGAAGGACCAGTATGCCAACTACGTGGTCCAGAAGATGATTGACGT
GGCGGAGCCAGGCCAGCGGAAGATCGTCATGCATAAGATCCGGCCCCACATCGCAACTCTTCGTAAGTAC
ACCTATGGCAAGCACATTCTGGCCAAGCTGGAGAAGTACTACATGAAGAACGGTGTTGACTTAGGGGGGC
CGGCCGGAGGAGGTGGAAGCGGAGGAGGAGGAAGCGGAGGAGGAGGTAGCGGACCTAAGAAAAAGAGGAA
GGTGGCGGCCGCTGGATCCCCTTCAGGGCAGATCAGCAACCAGGCCCTGGCTCTGGCCCCTAGCTCCGCT
CCAGTGCTGGCCCAGACTATGGTGCCCTCTAGTGCTATGGTGCCTCTGGCCCAGCCACCTGCTCCAGCCC
CTGTGCTGACCCCAGGACCACCCCAGTCACTGAGCGCTCCAGTGCCCAAGTCTACACAGGCCGGCGAGGG
GACTCTGAGTGAAGCTCTGCTGCACCTGCAGTTCGACGCTGATGAGGACCTGGGAGCTCTGCTGGGGAAC
AGCACCGATCCCGGAGTGTTCACAGATCTGGCCTCCGTGGACAACTCTGAGTTTCAGCAGCTGCTGAATC
AGGGCGTGTCCATGTCTCATAGTACAGCCGAACCAATGCTGATGGAGTACCCCGAAGCCATTACCCGGCT
GGTGACCGGCAGCCAGCGGCCCCCCGACCCCGCTCCAACTCCCCTGGGAACCAGCGGCCTGCCTAATGGG
CTGTCCGGAGATGAAGACTTCTCAAGCATCGCTGATATGGACTTTAGTGCCCTGCTGTCACAGATTTCCT
CTAGTGGGCAGGGAGGAGGTGGAAGCGGCTTCAGCGTGGACACCAGTGCCCTGCTGGACCTGTTCAGCCC
CTCGGTGACCGTGCCCGACATGAGCCTGCCTGACCTTGACAGCAGCCTGGCCAGTATCCAAGAGCTCCTG
TCTCCCCAGGAGCCCCCCAGGCCTCCCGAGGCAGAGAACAGCAGCCCGGATTCAGGGAAGCAGCTGGTGC
ACTACACAGCGCAGCCGCTGTTCCTGCTGGACCCCGGCTCCGTGGACACCGGGAGCAACGACCTGCCGGT
GCTGTTTGAGCTGGGAGAGGGCTCCTACTTCTCCGAAGGGGACGGCTTCGCCGAGGACCCCACCATCTCC
CTGCTGACAGGCTCGGAGCCTCCCAAAGCCAAGGACCCCACTGTCTCCATCGATTGATTAATTAAGAATT
CGACCCAGCTTTCTTGTACAAAGTGGTTGATATCCAGCACAGTGGCGGCCGCTCGAGTCTAGAGGGCCCG
CGGTTCGAAGGTAAGCCTATCCCTAACCCTCTCCTCGGTCTCGATTCTACGCGTACCGGTTAGCAATTGT
TTTTTCGATGAGTTTGGACAAACCACAACTAGAATGCAGTGAAAAAAATGCTTTATTTGTGAAATTTGTG
ATGCTATTGCTTTATTTGTAACCATTATAAGCTGCAATAAACAAGTTAACAACAACAATTGCATTCATTT
TATGTTTCAGGTTCAGGGGGAGGTGTGGGAGGTTTTTTAAAGCAAGTAAAACCTCTACAAATGTGGTACT
TAAGAGGGGGAGACCAAAGGGCGAGACGTTAAGGCCTCACGTGACATGTGAGCAAAAGGCCAGCAAAAGG
CCAGGAACCGTAAAAAGGCCGCGTTGCTGGCGTTTTTCCATAGGCTCCGCCCCCCTGACGAGCATCACAA
AAATCGACGCTCAAGTCAGAGGTGGCGAAACCCGACAGGACTATAAAGATACCAGGCGTTTCCCCCTGGA
AGCTCCCTCGTGCGCTCTCCTGTTCCGACCCTGCCGCTTACCGGATACCTGTCCGCCTTTCTCCCTTCGG
GAAGCGTGGCGCTTTCTCATAGCTCACGCTGTAGGTATCTCAGTTCGGTGTAGGTCGTTCGCTCCAAGCT
GGGCTGTGTGCACGAACCCCCCGTTCAGCCCGACCGCTGCGCCTTATCCGGTAACTATCGTCTTGAGTCC
AACCCGGTAAGACACGACTTATCGCCACTGGCAGCAGCCACTGGTAACAGGATTAGCAGAGCGAGGTATG
TAGGCGGTGCTACAGAGTTCTTGAAGTGGTGGCCTAACTACGGCTACACTAGAAGGACAGTATTTGGTAT
CTGCGCTCTGCTGAAGCCAGTTACCTTCGGAAAAAGAGTTGGTAGCTCTTGATCCGGCAAACAAACCACG
CTGGTAGCGGTGGTTTTTTTGTTTGCAAGCAGCAGATTACGCGCAGAAAAAAAGGATCTCAAGAAGATCC
TTTGATCTTTTCTACGGGGTCTGACGCTCAGTGGAACGAAAACTCACGTTAAGGGATTTTGGTCATGCCG
TCTCAGAAGAACTCGTCAAGAAGGCGATAGAAGGCGATGCGCTGCGAATCGGGAGCGGCGATACCGTAAA
GCACGAGGAAGCGGTCAGCCCATTCGCCGCCAAGCTCTTCAGCAATATCACGGGTAGCCAACGCTATGTC
CTGATAGCGGTCCGCCACACCCAGCCGGCCACAGTCGATGAATCCAGAAAAGCGGCCATTTTCCACCATG
ATATTCGGCAAGCAGGCATCGCCATGGGTCACGACGAGATCCTCGCCGTCGGGCATGCTCGCCTTGAGCC
TGGCGAACAGTTCGGCTGGCGCGAGCCCCTGATGCTCTTCGTCCAGATCATCCTGATCGACAAGACCGGC
TTCCATCCGAGTACGTGCTCGCTCGATGCGATGTTTCGCTTGGTGGTCGAATGGGCAGGTAGCCGGATCA
AGCGTATGCAGCCGCCGCATTGCATCAGCCATGATGGATACTTTCTCGGCAGGAGCAAGGTGAGATGACA
GGAGATCCTGCCCCGGCACTTCGCCCAATAGCAGCCAGTCCCTTCCCGCTTCAGTGACAACGTCGAGCAC
AGCTGCGCAAGGAACGCCCGTCGTGGCCAGCCACGATAGCCGCGCTGCCTCGTCTTGCAGTTCATTCAGG
GCACCGGACAGGTCGGTCTTGACAAAAAGAACCGGGCGCCCCTGCGCTGACAGCCGGAACACGGCGGCAT
CAGAGCAGCCGATTGTCTGTTGTGCCCAGTCATAGCCGAATAGCCTCTCCACCCAAGCGGCCGGAGAACC
TGCGTGCAATCCATCTTGTTCAATCATAATATTATTGAAGCATTTATCAGGGTTCGTCTCGTCCCGGTCT
CCTCCCATGCATG
Features (pLannotate 1.2.2; 14 found; start..end, strand, type, name):
    140..517     +  enhancer       CMV enhancer: human cytomegalovirus immediate early enhancer
    519..718     +  promoter       CMV promoter: human cytomegalovirus (CMV) immediate early promoter
    813..945     +  intron         chimeric intron: chimera between introns from human β-globin and immunoglobulin heavy chain genes
    960..984     +  protein_bind   attB1: mutant version of attB; recombination site for the Gateway® BP reaction BP Clonase™
   1050..2111    +  CDS            PUM1 (fragment): PUM1_HUMAN - Also known as KIAA0099 From Homo sapiens (Human).
   2190..2732    +  CDS            Rela (fragment): TF65_MOUSE - Also known as Nfkb3. Experimental evidence at protein level: Swiss-Prot protein existence level 1. NF-kappa-B is a pleiotropic transcription factor present in almost all cell types and is the endpoint of a series of signal transduction events that are initiated by a vast array of stimuli related to many biological processes such as inflammation, immunity, differentiation, cell growth, tumorigenesis and apoptosis. NF-kappa-B is a homo- or heterodimeric complex formed by the Rel-like domain- containing proteins RELA/p65, RELB, NFKB1/p105, NFKB1/p50, REL and NFKB2/p52. The heterodime
   2757..3128    +  CDS            HSF1: C-terminal activation domain from the human heat shock transcription factor HSF1
   3153..3177    -  protein_bind   attB2: mutant version of attB; recombination site for the Gateway® BP reaction BP Clonase™
   3230..3271    +  CDS            V5 tag: epitope tag from simian virus 5
   3326..3407    -  polyA_signal   SV40 poly(A) signal: SV40 polyadenylation signal
   3430..3498    -  CDS            large T antigen (fragment): large T antigen from SV40 (simian virus 40)
   3605..4192    -  rep_origin     ori: high-copy-number ColE1/pMB1/pBR322/pUC origin of replication
   4273..5067    -  CDS            NeoR/KanR: aminoglycoside phosphotransferase from Tn5; aph(3')-II (or nptII); confers resistance to neomycin, kanamycin, and G418 (Geneticin®)
   5068..5094    -  promoter       AmpR promoter (fragment): bla
