[The description below was written by a language model from this plasmid's Addgene catalogue record and pLannotate feature annotations shown in this document.]
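Description:
pAC1411-pmax-NLSPUFc_p65HSF1 is a 5.1 kb mammalian expression plasmid built by Gateway recombination into the pAC90-pmax-DEST destination backbone. It is propagated in E. coli through a high-copy ColE1/pUC-type origin and selected with kanamycin via a Tn5 aminoglycoside phosphotransferase (NeoR/KanR) gene, which in this plasmid appears to be driven only by a short bacterial bla promoter fragment. No mammalian promoter for the marker is annotated.

The payload is a synthetic fusion protein flanked by attB1 and attB2 sites left from the Gateway reaction. It consists of a PUF RNA-binding domain derived from human Pumilio 1 (the "PUFc" variant, with a nuclear localisation signal indicated by the construct name though not separately annotated), followed at its C terminus by the bipartite p65HSF1 transcriptional activator: an activation-domain fragment of NF-κB p65 (annotated as matching mouse Rela) joined to the C-terminal activation domain of human HSF1. The catalogue lists the promoter as CAGGS plus chimeric intron, whereas the feature table detects a CMV enhancer and CMV immediate early promoter followed by the β-globin/immunoglobulin chimeric intron. An SV40 polyadenylation signal lies downstream. A V5 epitope sequence sits just beyond attB2, but the record does not say whether it is read in frame with the fusion.

The plasmid belongs to the Casilio system, a CRISPR-Cas9–Pumilio hybrid platform for gene regulation and genomic labelling. In that context, engineered PUF domains recognise specific short RNA motifs, so a PUF-effector fusion of this kind can be recruited to a target locus through matching binding sites on a guide RNA. Here the p65HSF1 module would serve to activate transcription.
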