Addgene plasmid #71908: pAC1411-pmax-NLSPUFc_p65HSF1
Purpose: NLSPUFc_p65HSF1 in pmax expression vector
Depositing lab: Albert Cheng. Depositing organization: Jackson Laboratory. Publication: Casilio: a versatile CRISPR-Cas9-Pumilio hybrid for gene regulation and genomic labeling. Cheng AW, Jillette N, Lee P, Plaskon D, Fujiwara Y, Wang W, Taghbalout A, Wang H. Cell Res. 2016 Feb;26(2):254-7. doi: 10.1038/cr.2016.3. Epub 2016 Jan 15. PubMed 26768771.
Backbone
  Vector backbone: pAC90-pmax-DEST
  Vector type: Mammalian Expression
Growth in bacteria
  Bacterial resistance: Kanamycin, 50 μg/mL
  Growth temperature: 37°C
  Growth strain: DH5alpha
  Copy number: Unknown
Gene/Insert
  Gene/Insert name: PUFc-p65HSF1
  Species: Synthetic
  Promoter: CAGGS + chim intron
  Tag / fusion protein: p65HSF1 (C terminal on insert)
  Cloning method: Gateway Cloning
  Sequencing primers: 5′ gggcttgtcgagacagagaagat; 3′ ACCGAGGAGAGGGTTAGGGAT
Terms and licenses: Academic/Nonprofit Terms; Industry Terms: Not Available to Industry
Depositor comments: Please visit http://casil.io for more information, updates, and protocols.
How to cite: pAC1411-pmax-NLSPUFc_p65HSF1 was a gift from Albert Cheng (Addgene plasmid # 71908)
