>Addgene plasmid #71908 | pAC1411-pmax-NLSPUFc_p65HSF1 | addgene partial sequence | sequence record 136852 | chim-int-F 5'-TCTTACTGACATCCACTTTGCC-3'
TTTGTACAAAAAAGCAGGCTCCGAATTCACCGGTGCCGCCACCATGGGGATCCTCCCCCCCAAGAAAAAG
AGGAAGGTATCTAGAGGCCGCAGCCGCCTTTTGGAAGATTTTCGAAACAACCGGTACCCCAATTTACAAC
TGCGGGAGATTGCTGGACATATAATGGAATTTTCCCAAGACCAGCATGGGTCCAGATTCATTCAGCTGAA
ACTGGAGCGTGCCACACCAGCTGAGCGCCAGCTTGTCTTCAATGAAATCCTCCAGGCTGCCTACCAACTC
ATGGTGGATGTGTTTGGTAATTACGTCATTCAGAAGTTCTTTGAATTTGGCAGTCTTGAACAGAAGCTGG
CTTTGGCAGAACGGATTCGAGGCCACGTCCTGTCATTGGCACTACAGATGTATGGCAGCCGTGTTATCGA
GAAAGCTCTTGAGTTTATTCCTTCAGACCAGCAGAATGAGATGGTTCGGGAACTAGATGGCCATGTCTTG
AAGTGTGTGAAAGATCAGAATGGCAATCACGTGGTTCAGAAATGCATTGAATGTGTACAGCCCCAGTCTT
TGCAATTTATCATCGACGCGTTTAAGGGACAGGTATTTGCCTTATCCACACATCCTTATGGCTGCCGAGT
GATTCAGAGAATCCTGGAGCACTGTCTCCCTGACCAGACACTCCCTATTTTAGAGGAGCTTCACCAGCAC
ACAGAGCAGCTGGTACAGGATCAATATGGAAGTTATGTAATCGAACATGTACTGGAGCACGGTCGTCCTG
AGGATAAAAGCAAAATTGTAGCAGAAATCCGAGGCAATGTACTTGTATTGAGTCAGCACAAATTTGCAAA
CAATGTTGTGCAGAAGTGTGTTACTCACGCCTCACGTACGGAGCGCGCTGTGCTCATC
