>Addgene plasmid #71908 | pAC1411-pmax-NLSPUFc_p65HSF1 | addgene partial sequence | sequence record 136941 | EBV-rev 5'-GTGGTTTGTCCAAACTCATC-3'
ATCGAGACCGAGGAGAGGGTTAGGGATAGGCTTACCTTCGAACCGCGGGCCCTCTAGACTCGAGCGGCCG
CCACTGTGCTGGATATCAACCACTTTGTACAAGAAAGCTGGGTCGAATTCTTAATTAATCAATCGATGGA
GACAGTGGGGTCCTTGGCTTTGGGAGGCTCCGAGCCTGTCAGCAGGGAGATGGTGGGGTCCTCGGCGAAG
CCGTCCCCTTCGGAGAAGTAGGAGCCCTCTCCCAGCTCAAACAGCACCGGCAGGTCGTTGCTCCCGGTGT
CCACGGAGCCGGGGTCCAGCAGGAACAGCGGCTGCGCTGTGTAGTGCACCAGCTGCTTCCCTGAATCCGG
GCTGCTGTTCTCTGCCTCGGGAGGCCTGGGGGGCTCCTGGGGAGACAGGAGCTCTTGGATACTGGCCAGG
CTGCTGTCAAGGTCAGGCAGGCTCATGTCGGGCACGGTCACCGAGGGGCTGAACAGGTCCAGCAGGGCAC
TGGTGTCCACGCTGAAGCCGCTTCCACCTCCTCCCTGCCCACTAGAGGAAATCTGTGACAGCAGGGCACT
AAAGTCCATATCAGCGATGCTTGAGAAGTCTTCATCTCCGGACAGCCCATTAGGCAGGCCGCTGGTTCCC
AGGGGAGTTGGAGCGGGGTCGGGGGGCCGCTGGCTGCCGGTCACCAGCCGGGTAATGGCTTCGGGGTACT
CCATCAGCATTGGTTCGGCTGTACTATGAGACATGGACACGCCCTGATTCAGCAGCTGCTGAAACTCAGA
GTTGTCCACGGAGGCCAGATCTGTGAACACTCCGGGATCGGTGCTGTTCCCCAGCAGAGCTCCCAGGTCC
TCATCAGCGTCGAACTGCAGGTGCAGCAGAGCTTCACTCAGAGTC
